>Addgene plasmid #106210 | pDB1alpha14:empty | addgene full sequence | sequence record 205301 | Addgene NGS Result
ACATCAGAGATTTTGAGACACAACGTGGCTTTGTTGAATAAATCGAACTTTTGCTGAGTTGAAGGATCAG
ATCACGCATCTTCCCGACAACGCAGACCGTTCCGTGGCAAAGCAAAAGTTCAAAATCACCAACTGGTCCA
CCTACAACAAAGCTCTCATCAACCGTGGCTCCCTCACTTTCTGGCTGGATGATGGGGCGATTCAGGCGAT
CCCCATCCAACAGCCCGCCGTCGAGCGGGCTTTTTTATCCCCGGAAGCCTGTGGATAGAGGGTAGTTATC
CACGTGAAACCGCTAATGCCCCGCAAAGCCTTGATTCACGGGGCTTTCCGGCCCGCTCCAAAAACTATCC
ACGTGAAATCGCTAATCAGGGTACGTGAAATCGCTAATCGGAGTACGTGAAATCGCTAATAAGGTCACGT
GAAATCGCTAATCAAAAAGGCACGTGAGAACGCTAATAGCCCTTTCAGATCAACAGCTTGCAAACACCCC
TCGCTCCGGCAAGTAGTTACAGCAAGTAGTATGTTCAATTAGCTTTTCAATTATGAATATATATATCAAT
TATTGGTCGCCCTTGGCTTGTGGACAATGCGCTACGCGCACCGGCTCCGCCCGTGGACAACCGCAAGCGG
TTGCCCACCGTCGAGCGCCTTTGCCCACAACCCGGCGGCCGGCCGCAACAGATCGTTTTATAAATTTTTT
TTTTTGAAAAAGAAAAAGCCCGAAAGGCGGCAACCTCTCGGGCTTCTGGATTTCCGATCCCCGGAATTAG
ATCTTGGCAGGATATATTGTGGTGTAACGAATTCGTCTCAGGTAGGAGAGAGACCCACAGCTTGTCTGTA
AGCGGATGCCGGGAGCAGACAAGCCCGTCAGGGCGCGTCAGCGGGTGTTGGCGGGTGTCGGGGCTGGCTT
AACTATGCGGCATCAGAGCAGATTGTACTGAGAGTGCACCATATGCGGTGTGAAATACCGCACAGATGCG
TAAGGAGAAAATACCGCATCAGGCGCCATTCGCCATTCAGGCTGCGCAACTGTTGGGAAGGGCGATCGGC
GCAGGCCTCTTCGCTATTACGCCAGCTGGCGAAAGGGGGATGTGCTGCAAGGCGATTAAGTTGGGTAACG
CCAGGGTTTTCCCAGTCACGACGTTGTAAAACGACGGCCAGTGAATTCGAGCTCGGTACCCGGGGATCCT
CTAGAGTCGACCTGCAGGCATGCAAGCTTGGCGTAATCATGGTCATAGCTGTTTCCTGTGTGAAATTGTT
ATCCGCTCACAATTCCACACAACATACGAGCCGGAAGCATATAGTGTAAAGCCTGGGGTGCCTAATGAGT
GAGCTAACTCACATTAATTGCGTTGCGCTCACTGCCCGCTTTCCAGTCGGGAAACCTGTCGTGCCAGCTG
GGGTCTCTCGCTGTCATGAGACGAATTCTGACAGGATATATTGGCGGGTAAACTAAGTCGCTGTATGTGT
TTGTTTGAGATCTCATGTGAGCAAAAGGCCAGCAAAAGGCCAGGAACCGTAAAAAGGCCGCGTTGCTGGC
GTTTTTCCATAGGCTCCGCCCCCCTGACGAGCATCACAAAAATCGACGCTCAAGTCAGAGGTGGCGAAAC
CCGACAGGACTATAAAGATACCAGGCGTTTCCCCCTGGAAGCTCCCTCGTGCGCTCTCCTGTTCCGACCC
TGCCGCTTACCGGATACCTGTCCGCCTTTCTCCCTTCGGGAAGCGTGGCGCTTTCTCATAGCTCACGCTG
TAGGTATCTCAGTTCGGTGTAGGTCGTTCGCTCCAAGCTGGGCTGTGTGCACGAACCCCCCGTTCAGCCC
GACCGCTGCGCCTTATCCGGTAACTATCGTCTTGAGTCCAACCCGGTAAGACACGACTTATCGCCACTGG
CAGCAGCCACTGGTAACAGGATTAGCAGAGCGAGGTATGTAGGCGGTGCTACAGAGTTCTTGAAGTGGTG
GCCTAACTACGGCTACACTAGAAGAACAGTATTTGGTATCTGCGCTCTGCTGAAGCCAGTTACCTTCGGA
AGAAGAGTTGGTAGCTCTTGATCCGGCAAACAAACCACCGCTGGTAGCGGTGGTTTTTTTGTTTGCAAGC
AGCAGATTACGCGCAGAAAAAAAGGATCTCAAGAAGATCCTTTGATCTTTTCTACGGGGTCTGACGCTCA
GTGGAACGAAAACTCACGTTAAGGGATTTTGGTCATGAGATTATCAAAAAGGATCTTCACCTAGATCCTT
TTAAATTAAAAATGAAGTTTTAAATCAATCTAAAGTATATATGTGTAACATTGGTCTAGTGATTAGAAAA
ACTCATCGAGCATCAAATGAAACTGCAATTTATTCATATCAGGATTATCAATACCATATTTTTGAAAAAG
CCGTTTCTGTAATGAAGGAGAAAACTCACCGAGGCAGTTCCATAGGATGGCAAGATCCTGGTATCGGTCT
GCGATTCCGACTCGTCCAACATCAATACAACCTATTAATTTCCCCTCGTCAAAAATAAGGTTATCAAGTG
AGAAATCACCATGAGTGACGACTGAATCCGGTGAGAATGGCAAAAGTTTATGCATTTCTTTCCAGACTTG
TTCAACAGGCCAGCCATTACGCTCGTCATCAAAATCACTCGCATCAACCAAACCGTTATTCATTCGTGAT
TGCGCCTGAGCGAGTCGAAATACGCGATCGCTGTTAAAAGGACAATTACAAACAGGAATCGAATGCAACC
GGCGCAGGAACACTGCCAGCGCATCAACAATATTTTCACCTGAATCAGGATATTCTTCTAATACCTGGAA
TGCTGTTTTCCCTGGGATCGCAGTGGTGAGTAACCATGCATCATCAGGAGTACGGATAAAATGCTTGATG
GTCGGAAGAGGCATAAATTCCGTCAGCCAGTTTAGTCTGACCATCTCATCTGTAACATCATTGGCAACGC
TACCTTTGCCATGTTTCAGAAACAACTCTGGCGCATCGGGCTTCCCATACAATCGGTAGATTGTCGCACC
TGATTGCCCGACATTATCGCGAGCCCATTTATACCCATATAAATCAGCATCCATGTTGGAATTTAATCGC
GGCCTTGAGCAAGACGTTTCCCGTTGAATATGGCTCATAACACCCCTTGTATTACTGTTTATGTAAGCAG
ACAGTTTTATTGTTCATGATGATATATTTTTATCTTGTGCAATGTA
Features (pLannotate 1.2.2; 13 found; start..end, strand, type, name):
    107..208     +  CDS            TRA2_ECOLX (fragment): Protein predicted: Swiss-Prot protein existence level 4. Required for transposition of transposon Tn903. From Escherichia coli.
    213..648     +  rep_origin     pSa ori: origin of replication from bacterial plasmid pSa
    775..797     +  misc_feature   LB T-DNA repeat: left border repeat from nopaline C58 T-DNA (truncated)
    904..1003    +  misc_feature   bom (fragment): basis of mobility region from pBR322
   1009..1166    -  CDS            lacZα (fragment): LacZα fragment of β-galactosidase; lacZ fragment
   1163..1219    +  misc_feature   MCS: pUC18/19 multiple cloning site
   1256..1272    -  protein_bind   lac operator: The lac repressor binds to the lac operator to inhibit transcription in E. coli. This inhibition can be relieved by adding lactose or isopropyl-β-D-thiogalactopyranoside (IPTG). lac repressor encoded by lacI
   1280..1310    -  promoter       lac promoter: promoter for the E. coli lac operon
   1325..1346    -  protein_bind   CAP binding site: CAP binding activates transcription in the presence of cAMP. E. coli catabolite activator protein
   1359..1400    -  CDS            lacI (fragment): lac repressor; lacI; The lac repressor binds to the lac operator to inhibit transcription in E. coli. This inhibition can be relieved by adding lactose or isopropyl-β-D-thiogalactopyranoside (IPTG).
   1429..1453    +  misc_feature   RB T-DNA repeat: right border repeat from nopaline C58 T-DNA
   1544..2132    -  rep_origin     ori: high-copy-number ColE1/pMB1/pBR322/pUC origin of replication
   2303..3118    -  CDS            KanR: aminoglycoside phosphotransferase; aph(3')-Ia; confers resistance to kanamycin in bacteria or G418 (Geneticin®) in eukaryotes
