[The description below was written by a language model from this plasmid's Addgene catalogue record and pLannotate feature annotations shown in this document.]
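Description:
pDB1alpha14:empty is an empty level 1 Alpha destination vector of the GoldenBraid modular cloning system, catalogued as a plant expression and synthetic biology backbone. It is a self-made derivative of the pDB1alpha1 vector. It is a small binary-type plasmid: the catalogue lists a backbone size of about 2.6 kb, whereas the sequenced record is 3,196 nt, probably because the sequence includes the cloning cassette. In E. coli it is maintained at high copy through a ColE1/pUC-type origin and selected with kanamycin via an aph(3')-Ia (KanR) gene. A pSa origin is also annotated. This origin is commonly used in compact binary vectors to allow replication in Agrobacterium, although the record does not say whether the required replication functions are supplied. Short fragments of a Tn903 transposition protein and a pBR322 bom region also appear and look like remnants of the parental sequences.

The working part of the plasmid lies between nopaline-type left (truncated) and right T-DNA border repeats, which define the DNA segment that Agrobacterium transfers into plant cells. In this empty version, the borders flank a lacZα cassette made up of the CAP binding site, lac promoter, lac operator, a pUC18/19 multiple cloning site and a lacZα fragment. In GoldenBraid vectors, such a cassette is a replaceable placeholder: Type IIS restriction-ligation assembly swaps it for a transcriptional unit built from standard parts, and correct clones can be identified by blue/white screening. The Type IIS sites themselves are not annotated in the feature table. The plasmid carries no plant promoter, gene, terminator or plant selection marker, so these must come from the assembled parts. Its typical use is as a recipient for single transcriptional units, which can then be combined in higher-level GoldenBraid assemblies or delivered to plants.
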