Addgene plasmid #106210: pDB1alpha14:empty
Purpose: (Empty Backbone) GoldenBraid level 1 Alpha plant expression vector.
Depositing lab: Tomáš Moravec. Depositing organization: Academy of Sciences of the Czech Republic.
Backbone
  Vector backbone: pDB1alpha14
  Backbone manufacturer: self-made; derived from pDB1alpha1 from Diego Orzaez, IBMCP, Valencia, Spain
  Backbone size (bp): 2600
  Vector type: Plant Expression, Synthetic Biology
Growth in bacteria
  Bacterial resistance: Kanamycin, 50 μg/mL
  Growth temperature: 37°C
  Growth strain: DH5alpha
  Copy number: High Copy
Gene/Insert
  Gene/Insert name: None
Terms and licenses: Academic/Nonprofit Terms; Industry Terms: Not Available to Industry
How to cite: pDB1alpha14:empty was a gift from Tomáš Moravec (Addgene plasmid # 106210 ; http://n2t.net/addgene:106210 ; RRID:Addgene_106210)
